>Addgene plasmid #228948 | pET28a-UBC9-K14R-A129K | addgene full sequence | sequence record 472389 | Addgene NGS Result
ATCCGGATATAGTTCCTCCTTTCAGCAAAAAACCCCTCAAGACCCGTTTAGAGGCCCCAAGGGGTTATGC
TAGTTATTGCTCAGCGGTGGCAGCAGCCAACTCAGCTTCCTTTCGGGCTTTGTTAGCAGCCGGATCTCAG
TGGTGGTGGTGGTGGTGCTCGAGTTATGAGGGCGCAAACTTCTTGGCTTGTGCTCGGACCCTTTTCTCGT
ACTCCACTCTGTTTTGGCAGTAAATCGTGTAGGCCTCTGCTTGCTTTGGGTCTTGGATATTTGGTTCATT
TAGAAGTTCCTGTATTCCTAATAGGATCTGTTTGATTGTGATGGCTGGCCTCCAGTCCTTGTCCTCCTCT
AAGATGGACAGGCACACTGTCCCCGAAGGGTACACATTCGGGTGAAATAATGGTGGTTCGAATTTACATT
TTGGTGGCGAAGATGGATAATCATCTTTGAAAAGCATCCGTAGTTTAAACAAGCCTCCTTCCCACGGAGT
CCCTTTCTTTCCTGGAATGGCGCACTCCCAGTTCATGAGGTTCATCGTGCCATCGGGATTTTTTGTTGGG
ACAGCCACGAAACCAAATGGGTGGTCTTTCCTCCATGCTCTCCTCTCCTGGGCGAGTCTGCTGAGGGCGA
TCCCCGAGCTGCCGCGCGGCACCAGGCCGCTGCTGTGATGATGATGATGATGGCCCATGGTATATCTCCT
TCTTAAAGTTAAACAAAATTATTTCTAGAGGGGAATTGTTATCCGCTCACAATTCCCCTATAGTGAGTCG
TATTAATTTCGCGGGATCGAGATCTCGATCCTCTACGCCGGACGCATCGTGGCCGGCATCACCGGCGCCA
CAGGTGCGGTTGCTGGCGCCTATATCGCCGACATCACCGATGGGGAAGATCGGGCTCGCCACTTCGGGCT
CATGAGCGCTTGTTTCGGCGTGGGTATGGTGGCAGGCCCCGTGGCCGGGGGACTGTTGGGCGCCATCTCC
TTGCATGCACCATTCCTTGCGGCGGCGGTGCTCAACGGCCTCAACCTACTACTGGGCTGCTTCCTAATGC
AGGAGTCGCATAAGGGAGAGCGTCGAGATCCCGGACACCATCGAATGGCGCAAAACCTTTCGCGGTATGG
CATGATAGCGCCCGGAAGAGAGTCAATTCAGGGTGGTGAATGTGAAACCAGTAACGTTATACGATGTCGC
AGAGTATGCCGGTGTCTCTTATCAGACCGTTTCCCGCGTGGTGAACCAGGCCAGCCACGTTTCTGCGAAA
ACGCGGGAAAAAGTGGAAGCGGCGATGGCGGAGCTGAATTACATTCCCAACCGCGTGGCACAACAACTGG
CGGGCAAACAGTCGTTGCTGATTGGCGTTGCCACCTCCAGTCTGGCCCTGCACGCGCCGTCGCAAATTGT
CGCGGCGATTAAATCTCGCGCCGATCAACTGGGTGCCAGCGTGGTGGTGTCGATGGTAGAACGAAGCGGC
GTCGAAGCCTGTAAAGCGGCGGTGCACAATCTTCTCGCGCAACGCGTCAGTGGGCTGATCATTAACTATC
CGCTGGATGACCAGGATGCCATTGCTGTGGAAGCTGCCTGCACTAATGTTCCGGCGTTATTTCTTGATGT
CTCTGACCAGACACCCATCAACAGTATTATTTTCTCCCATGAAGACGGTACGCGACTGGGCGTGGAGCAT
CTGGTCGCATTGGGTCACCAGCAAATCGCGCTGTTAGCGGGCCCATTAAGTTCTGTCTCGGCGCGTCTGC
GTCTGGCTGGCTGGCATAAATATCTCACTCGCAATCAAATTCAGCCGATAGCGGAACGGGAAGGCGACTG
GAGTGCCATGTCCGGTTTTCAACAAACCATGCAAATGCTGAATGAGGGCATCGTTCCCACTGCGATGCTG
GTTGCCAACGATCAGATGGCGCTGGGCGCAATGCGCGCCATTACCGAGTCCGGGCTGCGCGTTGGTGCGG
ATATCTCGGTAGTGGGATACGACGATACCGAAGACAGCTCATGTTATATCCCGCCGTTAACCACCATCAA
ACAGGATTTTCGCCTGCTGGGGCAAACCAGCGTGGACCGCTTGCTGCAACTCTCTCAGGGCCAGGCGGTG
AAGGGCAATCAGCTGTTGCCCGTCTCACTGGTGAAAAGAAAAACCACCCTGGCGCCCAATACGCAAACCG
CCTCTCCCCGCGCGTTGGCCGATTCATTAATGCAGCTGGCACGACAGGTTTCCCGACTGGAAAGCGGGCA
GTGAGCGCAACGCAATTAATGTAAGTTAGCTCACTCATTAGGCACCGGGATCTCGACCGATGCCCTTGAG
AGCCTTCAACCCAGTCAGCTCCTTCCGGTGGGCGCGGGGCATGACTATCGTCGCCGCACTTATGACTGTC
TTCTTTATCATGCAACTCGTAGGACAGGTGCCGGCAGCGCTCTGGGTCATTTTCGGCGAGGACCGCTTTC
GCTGGAGCGCGACGATGATCGGCCTGTCGCTTGCGGTATTCGGAATCTTGCACGCCCTCGCTCAAGCCTT
CGTCACTGGTCCCGCCACCAAACGTTTCGGCGAGAAGCAGGCCATTATCGCCGGCATGGCGGCCCCACGG
GTGCGCATGATCGTGCTCCTGTCGTTGAGGACCCGGCTAGGCTGGCGGGGTTGCCTTACTGGTTAGCAGA
ATGAATCACCGATACGCGAGCGAACGTGAAGCGACTGCTGCTGCAAAACGTCTGCGACCTGAGCAACAAC
ATGAATGGTCTTCGGTTTCCGTGTTTCGTAAAGTCTGGAAACGCGGAAGTCAGCGCCCTGCACCATTATG
TTCCGGATCTGCATCGCAGGATGCTGCTGGCTACCCTGTGGAACACCTACATCTGTATTAACGAAGCGCT
GGCATTGACCCTGAGTGATTTTTCTCTGGTCCCGCCGCATCCATACCGCCAGTTGTTTACCCTCACAACG
TTCCAGTAACCGGGCATGTTCATCATCAGTAACCCGTATCGTGAGCATCCTCTCTCGTTTCATCGGTATC
ATTACCCCCATGAACAGAAATCCCCCTTACACGGAGGCATCAGTGACCAAACAGGAAAAAACCGCCCTTA
ACATGGCCCGCTTTATCAGAAGCCAGACATTAACGCTTCTGGAGAAACTCAACGAGCTGGACGCGGATGA
ACAGGCAGACATCTGTGAATCGCTTCACGACCACGCTGATGAGCTTTACCGCAGCTGCCTCGCGCGTTTC
GGTGATGACGGTGAAAACCTCTGACACATGCAGCTCCCGGAGACGGTCACAGCTTGTCTGTAAGCGGATG
CCGGGAGCAGACAAGCCCGTCAGGGCGCGTCAGCGGGTGTTGGCGGGTGTCGGGGCGCAGCCATGACCCA
GTCACGTAGCGATAGCGGAGTGTATACTGGCTTAACTATGCGGCATCAGAGCAGATTGTACTGAGAGTGC
ACCATTGCGGTGTGAAATACCGCACAGATGCGTAAGGAGAAAATACCGCATCAGGCGCTCTTCCGCTTCC
TCGCTCACTGACTCGCTGCGCTCGGTCGTTCGGCTGCGGCGAGCGGTATCAGCTCACTCAAAGGCGGTAA
TACGGTTATCCACAGAATCAGGGGATAACGCAGGAAAGAACATGTGAGCAAAAGGCCAGCAAAAGGCCAG
CAAAAGGCCAGGAACCGTAAAAAGGCCGCGTTGCTGGCGTTTTTCCATAGGCTCCGCCCCCCTGACGAGC
ATCACAAAAATCGACGCTCAAGTCAGAGGTGGCGAAACCCGACAGGACTATAAAGATACCAGGCGTTTCC
CCCTGGAAGCTCCCTCGTGCGCTCTCCTGTTCCGACCCTGCCGCTTACCGGATACCTGTCCGCCTTTCTC
CCTTCGGGAAGCGTGGCGCTTTCTCATAGCTCACGCTGTAGGTATCTCAGTTCGGTGTAGGTCGTTCGCT
CCAAGCTGGGCTGTGTGCACGAACCCCCCGTTCAGCCCGACCGCTGCGCCTTATCCGGTAACTATCGTCT
TGAGTCCAACCCGGTAAGACACGACTTATCGCCACTGGCAGCAGCCACTGGTAACAGGATTAGCAGAGCG
AGGTATGTAGGCGGTGCTACAGAGTTCTTGAAGTGGTGGCCTAACTACGGCTACACTAGAAGGACAGTAT
TTGGTATCTGCGCTCTGCTGAAGCCAGTTACCTTCGGAAAAAGAGTTGGTAGCTCTTGATCCGGCAAACA
AACCACCGCTGGTAGCGGTGGTTTTTTTGTTTGCAAGCAGCAGATTACGCGCAGAAAAAAAGGATCTCAA
GAAGATCCTTTGATCTTTTCTACGGGGTCTGACGCTCAGTGGAACGAAAACTCACGTTAAGGGATTTTGG
TCATGAACAATAAAACTGTCTGCTTACATAAACAGTAATACAAGGGGTGTTATGAGCCATATTCAACGGG
AAACGTCTTGCTCTAGGCCGCGATTAAATTCCAACATGGATGCTGATTTATATGGGTATAAATGGGCTCG
CGATAATGTCGGGCAATCAGGTGCGACAATCTATCGATTGTATGGGAAGCCCGATGCGCCAGAGTTGTTT
CTGAAACATGGCAAAGGTAGCGTTGCCAATGATGTTACAGATGAGATGGTCAGACTAAACTGGCTGACGG
AATTTATGCCTCTTCCGACCATCAAGCATTTTATCCGTACTCCTGATGATGCATGGTTACTCACCACTGC
GATCCCCGGGAAAACAGCATTCCAGGTATTAGAAGAATATCCTGATTCAGGTGAAAATATTGTTGATGCG
CTGGCAGTGTTCCTGCGCCGGTTGCATTCGATTCCTGTTTGTAATTGTCCTTTTAACAGCGATCGCGTAT
TTCGTCTCGCTCAGGCGCAATCACGAATGAATAACGGTTTGGTTGATGCGAGTGATTTTGATGACGAGCG
TAATGGCTGGCCTGTTGAACAAGTCTGGAAAGAAATGCATAAACTTTTGCCATTCTCACCGGATTCAGTC
GTCACTCATGGTGATTTCTCACTTGATAACCTTATTTTTGACGAGGGGAAATTAATAGGTTGTATTGATG
TTGGACGAGTCGGAATCGCAGACCGATACCAGGATCTTGCCATCCTATGGAACTGCCTCGGTGAGTTTTC
TCCTTCATTACAGAAACGGCTTTTTCAAAAATATGGTATTGATAATCCTGATATGAATAAATTGCAGTTT
CATTTGATGCTCGATGAGTTTTTCTAAGAATTAATTCATGAGCGGATACATATTTGAATGTATTTAGAAA
AATAAACAAATAGGGGTTCCGCGCACATTTCCCCGAAAAGTGCCACCTAAATTGTAAGCGTTAATATTTT
GTTAAAATTCGCGTTAAATTTTTGTTAAATCAGCTCATTTTTTAACCAATAGGCCGAAATCGGCAAAATC
CCTTATAAATCAAAAGAATAGACCGAGATAGGGTTGAGTGTTGTTCCAGTTTGGAACAAGAGTCCACTAT
TAAAGAACGTGGACTCCAACGTCAAAGG
[49 nt withheld, positions 5489-5537]
T
[91 nt withheld, positions 5539-5629]
G
[124 nt withheld, positions 5631-5754]
CCCATTCGCCA
Features (pLannotate 1.2.2; 22 found; start..end, strand, type, name):
     26..73      -  terminator     T7 terminator: transcription terminator for bacteriophage T7 RNA polymerase
     81..130     -  CDS            SET1 (fragment): solubility-enhancement tag derived from T7 phage gene 10B
    140..157     -  CDS            9xHis (fragment): 9xHis affinity tag
    167..637     -  CDS            UBE2I: UBC9_CHICK - Also known as UBC9, UBCE9. Experimental evidence at protein level: Swiss-Prot protein existence level 1. Accepts the ubiquitin-like proteins SUMO1, SUMO2 and SUMO3 from the UBLE1A-UBLE1B E1 complex and catalyzes their covalent attachment to other proteins with the help of an E3 ligase such as RANBP2 or CBX4. Essential for nuclear architecture and chromosome segregation. From Gallus gallus (Chicken).
    638..655     -  CDS            thrombin site: thrombin recognition and cleavage site
    666..682     -  CDS            capTEV™ (fragment): composite tag for in vivo biotinylation, TEV protease cleavage, and 6xHis tagging
    695..717     -  RBS            RBS: efficient ribosome binding site from bacteriophage T7 gene 10 (Olins and Rangwala, 1989)
    732..756     -  protein_bind   lac operator: The lac repressor binds to the lac operator to inhibit transcription in E. coli. This inhibition can be relieved by adding lactose or isopropyl-β-D-thiogalactopyranoside (IPTG). lac repressor encoded by lacI
    757..775     -  promoter       T7 promoter: promoter for bacteriophage T7 RNA polymerase
    797..1076    +  CDS            TcR (fragment): tetracycline efflux protein; tet; confers resistance to tetracycline
   1084..1161    +  promoter       lacI promoter: lacI
   1162..2244    +  CDS            lacI: lac repressor; lacI; The lac repressor binds to the lac operator to inhibit transcription in E. coli. This inhibition can be relieved by adding lactose or isopropyl-β-D-thiogalactopyranoside (IPTG).
   2257..2278    +  protein_bind   CAP binding site: CAP binding activates transcription in the presence of cAMP. E. coli catabolite activator protein
   2293..2584    +  CDS            TcR (fragment): tetracycline efflux protein; tet; confers resistance to tetracycline
   2656..3036    -  CDS            YPB1_ECOLX: Protein predicted: Swiss-Prot protein existence level 4. From Escherichia coli.
   3053..3244    +  CDS            rop: Rop protein, which maintains plasmids at low copy number; rop
   3346..3485    +  misc_feature   bom: basis of mobility region from pBR322
   3490..3623    -  rep_origin     RSF ori (fragment): Plasmids containing the RSF 1030 origin of replication can be propagated in E. coli cells that contain additional plasmids with compatible origins.
   3682..4270    -  rep_origin     ori: high-copy-number ColE1/pMB1/pBR322/pUC origin of replication
   4392..5207    +  CDS            KanR: aminoglycoside phosphotransferase; aph(3')-Ia; confers resistance to kanamycin in bacteria or G418 (Geneticin®) in eukaryotes
   5216..5273    -  promoter       AmpR promoter (fragment): bla
   5326..5754    -  rep_origin     f1 ori (sequence partly withheld): f1 bacteriophage origin of replication; arrow indicates direction of (+) strand synthesis
