[The description below was written by a language model from this plasmid's Addgene catalogue record and pLannotate feature annotations shown in this document.]
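Description:
pET28a-UBC9-K14R-A129K is a bacterial expression plasmid built on the Novagen pET28a(+) backbone for producing a double point mutant of human UBC9 (gene UBE2I), the E2 conjugating enzyme that accepts SUMO proteins from the E1 complex and transfers them to substrates. It was derived by mutagenesis from a parental pET28-UBC9 construct and carries two substitutions, lysine 14 to arginine and alanine 129 to lysine. The record describes the insert as a fragment of the protein and does not state the functional rationale for the two mutations. The roughly 0.5 kb insert sits between the NcoI and XhoI sites, both retained. The automated annotation matches the coding region to the chicken UBC9 orthologue, which presumably reflects the protein's high sequence conservation; the catalogue entry gives the species as human.

Expression is driven by the T7 promoter with an adjacent lac operator (T7-lac), followed by the T7 gene 10 ribosome binding site and ending at the T7 terminator. The plasmid-borne lacI gene supplies repressor, so transcription is held off until IPTG induction in a host that provides T7 RNA polymerase. The protein is made with an N-terminal His tag followed by a thrombin cleavage site, allowing metal-affinity purification and later tag removal. A backbone His-tag sequence is also annotated downstream of the insert, but the record lists only the N-terminal tag, so whether the downstream one is translated is not stated.

Selection is by kanamycin through the aph(3')-Ia gene. Replication relies on the pBR322-type origin together with rop, consistent with the low copy number listed, and an f1 origin is also present. The construct is suited to preparing recombinant mutant UBC9 in E. coli, for example for biochemical work on SUMO conjugation.
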