Addgene plasmid #228948: pET28a-UBC9-K14R-A129K
Purpose: express a fragment of the double mutant of the human UBC9 (generated from pET28-UBC9 through mutagenesis; point mutations: K14R and A129K)
Depositing lab: Marcin Suskiewicz. Depositing organization: CNRS UPR 4301, Centre de Biophysique Moleculaire.
Backbone
  Vector backbone: pET28a(+)
  Backbone manufacturer: Novagen
  Backbone size w/o insert (bp): 5236
  Total vector size (bp): 5758
  Vector type: Bacterial Expression
Growth in bacteria
  Bacterial resistance: Kanamycin, 50 μg/mL
  Growth temperature: 37°C
  Growth strain: NEB Stable
  Copy number: Low Copy
Gene/Insert
  Gene/Insert name: UBC9
  Species: H. sapiens (human)
  Insert size (bp): 522
  Mutation: changed Lysine 14 to Arginine, changed Alanine 129 to Lysine
  GenBank ID: NM_194260.3
  Entrez Gene: UBE2I (a.k.a. C358B7.1, P18, UBC9)
  Promoter: T7-lac
  Tag / fusion protein: His tag and thrombine cleavage site : MGHHHHHHSSGLVPRGS (N terminal on insert)
  Cloning method: Restriction Enzyme; 5′ cloning site NcoI (not destroyed); 3′ cloning site XhoI (not destroyed)
  Sequencing primers: 5′ T7; 3′ T7-terminator
Terms and licenses: Academic/Nonprofit Terms; Industry Terms: Not Available to Industry
How to cite: pET28a-UBC9-K14R-A129K was a gift from Marcin Suskiewicz (Addgene plasmid # 228948 ; http://n2t.net/addgene:228948 ; RRID:Addgene_228948)
